>Addgene plasmid #198676 | pEM.H06R | addgene full sequence | sequence record 393308 | Addgene NGS Result
GACCCTGTCAGACCAAGTTTACTCATATATACTTTAGATTGATTTAAAACTTCATTTTTAATTTAAAAGG
ATCTAGGTGAAGATCCTTTTTGATAATCTCATGAACAATAAAACTGTCTGCTTACATAAACAGTAATACA
AGGGGTGTTATGAGCCATATTCAACGGGAAACGTCTTGCTCTAGGCCGCGATTAAATTCCAACATGGATG
CTGATTTATATGGGTATAAATGGGCTCGCGATAATGTCGGGCAATCAGGTGCGACAATCTATCGATTGTA
TGGGAAGCCCGATGCGCCAGAGTTGTTTCTGAAACATGGCAAAGGTAGCGTTGCCAATGATGTTACAGAT
GAGATGGTCAGACTAAACTGGCTGACGGAATTTATGCCTCTTCCGACCATCAAGCATTTTATCCGTACTC
CTGATGATGCATGGTTACTCACCACTGCGATCCCCGGGAAAACAGCATTCCAGGTATTAGAAGAATATCC
TGATTCAGGTGAAAATATTGTTGATGCGCTGGCAGTGTTCCTGCGCCGGTTGCATTCGATTCCTGTTTGT
AATTGTCCTTTTAACAGCGATCGCGTATTTCGACTCGCTCAGGCGCAATCACGAATGAATAACGGTTTGG
TTGATGCGAGTGATTTTGATGACGAGCGTAATGGCTGGCCTGTTGAACAAGTCTGGAAAGAAATGCATAA
ACTTTTGCCATTCTCACCGGATTCAGTCGTCACTCATGGTGATTTCTCACTTGATAACCTTATTTTTGAC
GAGGGGAAATTAATAGGTTGTATTGATGTTGGACGAGTCGGAATCGCAGACCGATACCAGGATCTTGCCA
TCCTATGGAACTGCCTCGGTGAGTTTTCTCCTTCATTACAGAAACGGCTTTTTCAAAAATATGGTATTGA
TAATCCTGATATGAATAAATTGCAGTTTCATTTGATGCTCGATGAGTTTTTCTAAGAATTAATTCATGAC
CAAAATCCCTTAACGTGAGTTTTCGTTCCACTGAGCGTCAGACCCCGTAGAAAAGATCAAAGGATCTTCT
TGAGATCCTTTTTTTCTGCGCGTAATCTGCTGCTTGCAAACAAAAAAACCACCGCTACCAGCGGTGGTTT
GTTTGCCGGATCAAGAGCTACCAACTCTTTTTCCGAAGGTAACTGGCTTCAGCAGAGCGCAGATACCAAA
TACTGTTCTTCTAGTGTAGCCGTAGTTAGGCCACCACTTCAAGAACTCTGTAGCACCGCCTACATACCTC
GCTCTGCTAATCCTGTTACCAGTGGCTGCTGCCAGTGGCGATAAGTCGTGTCTTACCGGGTTGGACTCAA
GACGATAGTTACCGGATAAGGCGCAGCGGTCGGGCTGAACGGGGGGTTCGTGCACACAGCCCAGCTTGGA
GCGAACGACCTACACCGAACTGAGATACCTACAGCGTGAGCTATGAGAAAGCGCCACGCTTCCCGAAGGG
AGAAAGGCGGACAGGTATCCGGTAAGCGGCAGGGTCGGAACAGGAGAGCGCACGAGGGAGCTTCCAGGGG
GAAACGCCTGGTATCTTTATAGTCCTGTCGGGTTTCGCCACCTCTGACTTGAGCGTCGATTTTTGTGATG
CTCGTCAGGGGGGCGGAGCCTATGGAAAAACGCCAGCAACGCGGCCTTTTTACGGTTCCTGGCCTTTTGC
TGGCCTTTTGCTCACATGTTCTTTCCTGCGTTATCCCCTGATTCTGTGGATAACCGTATTACCGCCTTTG
AGTGAGCTGATACCGCTCGCCGCAGCCGAACGACCGAGCGCAGCGAGTCAGTGAGCGAGGAAGCGGAAGA
GCGCCCAATACGCAAACCGCCTCTCCCCGCGCGTTGGCCGATTCTGGTCTCCTTACACAGCAAGCAAGTT
CATCATTCGAACTAGCCTTATTGTTTTAGTTCAGTGACAGCGAACTGCCGTACTCGATGCTTTATTTCTC
ACGGTAGAGCGGAAGAACAGATAGGGGCAGCGTGAGAAGAGTTAGAAAGTAAATTTTTATCACGTCTGAA
GTATTCTTATTCATAGGAAATTTTGCAAGGTTTTTTAGCTCAATAACGGGCTAAGTTATATAAGGTGTTC
ACGCGATTTTCTTGTTATGTATACCTCTTCTCTGAGGAATGGTACTACTGTCCTGATGTAGGCTCCTTAA
ATTGGTGGGCAAGAATAACTTATCGATATTTTGTATATTGGTCTTGGAGTTCACCACGTAATGCCTGTTT
AAGACCATCAGTTAACTCTAGTATTATTTGGTCTTGGCTACTGGCCGTTTGCTATTATTCAAGTCTTTTG
TGCCTTCCCGTCGGGTAAGGGAGTTATTTAGGGATACAGAATCTAACGAAAACTAAATCTCAATGATTAA
CTCTATTTAATCCTTTTTTGAAAGGCAAAAGAGGTCCCTTGTTCGCAAGGA
Features (pLannotate 1.2.2; 3 found; start..end, strand, type, name):
    150..965     +  CDS            KanR: aminoglycoside phosphotransferase; aph(3')-Ia; confers resistance to kanamycin in bacteria or G418 (Geneticin®) in eukaryotes
   1050..1638    +  rep_origin     ori: high-copy-number ColE1/pMB1/pBR322/pUC origin of replication
   1821..1864    +  CDS            lacI (fragment): lac repressor; lacI; The lac repressor binds to the lac operator to inhibit transcription in E. coli. This inhibition can be relieved by adding lactose or isopropyl-β-D-thiogalactopyranoside (IPTG).
