[The description below was written by a language model from this plasmid's Addgene catalogue record and pLannotate feature annotations shown in this document.]
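Description:
pEM.H06R is a small (about 2.4 kb) part-storage plasmid from the Easy-MISE (Easy Modular Integrative fuSion-ready Expression) toolkit, a modular cloning system for rapidly building heterologous expression constructs that integrate into the Saccharomyces cerevisiae genome. It is built on the pGA-blue backbone and is catalogued as a yeast expression/synthetic biology vector. In practice it is maintained only in E. coli. The annotated sequence shows a kanamycin resistance gene (aph(3')-Ia aminoglycoside phosphotransferase) for selection and a high-copy ColE1/pUC-type origin of replication. No yeast origin or yeast auxotrophic or dominant marker is annotated, which fits a donor plasmid rather than a vector that replicates in yeast.

The insert is listed as XII5_DW, a S. cerevisiae-derived sequence. The name suggests the downstream homology arm for a chromosomal integration locus designated XII-5, which would pair with a matching upstream arm to direct homologous recombination of an assembled cassette, but the record does not spell this out. The automated annotation does not label the insert. Apart from the marker and origin, it detects only a short lacI fragment, probably a remnant of the backbone's lac-based region, so the roughly 800 nt outside the annotated features presumably holds the yeast sequence and its assembly junctions. The depositor notes Golden Gate assembly as the cloning method, consistent with use as a modular part to be combined with promoter, coding and terminator modules. No promoter, reporter or tag is recorded for this plasmid.
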