Addgene plasmid #198676: pEM.H06R
Purpose: An Easy Modular Integrative fuSion-ready Expression toolkit (Easy-MISE toolkit) for fast engineering of heterologous productions in Saccharomyces cerevisiae
Depositing lab: Paola Branduardi. Depositing organization: Universita degli Studi di Milano-Bicocca. Publication: Easy Modular Integrative fuSion-ready Expression (Easy-MISE) Toolkit for Fast Engineering of Heterologous Productions in Saccharomyces cerevisiae. Maestroni L, Butti P, Milanesi R, Pagliari S, Campone L, Serra I, Branduardi P. ACS Synth Biol. 2023 Apr 14. doi: 10.1021/acssynbio.3c00015. PubMed 37058502.
Backbone
  Vector backbone: pGA-blue
  Backbone manufacturer: IndBioTech Lab
  Vector type: Yeast Expression, Synthetic Biology
Growth in bacteria
  Bacterial resistance: Kanamycin, 50 μg/mL
  Growth temperature: 37°C
  Growth strain: DH5alpha
  Copy number: High Copy
Gene/Insert
  Gene/Insert name: XII5_DW
  Species: S. cerevisiae (budding yeast)
  Cloning method: Unknown
Terms and licenses: Academic/Nonprofit Terms; Industry Terms: Not Available to Industry
Depositor comments: Cloning Method: Goldon Gate Assembly
How to cite: pEM.H06R was a gift from Paola Branduardi (Addgene plasmid # 198676 ; http://n2t.net/addgene:198676 ; RRID:Addgene_198676)
